>Addgene plasmid #200851 | pSCT147: pHelper(AjTn6022) | addgene full sequence | sequence record 397541 | Addgene NGS Result
TTTACACTTTATGCTTCCGGCTCGTATGTTGGTCGACGTGGAGATATACCATGTTTAACTTTAATAAGGA
GATATACATGAAAAGAATCAGTGATGAATATTCCCCAGTTAGGAAATCCCAAACTGTATATGGGAGTATT
TCAGTAAATTATGCTTTTAGAGGGGAAAAGACGATTTGGTGTGAATCTACTCTTGAGCGTGATTTTTTGA
TTAGGCAAGAATTCAATAGCAATGTCATAGATATCGTAAGCCAGCCTATTACCATCCCATATATAACAGA
GTTGGGTAATGAATCCACTTATACTCCTGATTTCCTCGTACAGTTTTCCAGTGCAAATTGTGGTGATTTT
GAGGAAATTCCCTGTCCACTGTTAATAGAAATAAAACCTAGAAAGAAACTTATAGAAGATTGGGATAAAT
TAAAGCCAAAATTTAAGGCGGCTCATACTTTTGCTAAAGAAAAAGGTTGGAAATTCAAGATTATAAATGA
ATCAAGGTTATATGATCAGTATTGGGAAAATATTAATTTTTTGAAAAGATTTAGACGTTCTCATGTGGAT
GTCTATGATGAACAAACTTTAATTGAGACTTTAGATAGTCTTGGTCAATCGACTATTAATCAATTACCGG
CACATATTTTTAAGGATAAAACTAATATTCTTCGAGGTATTCATCAAGTATGGGCATTGGTCGCAAAACG
AAAAATCATGTGTGATTTATATTGCCCCTTAACAGCAGAGACGGTGATTTGGACAAATCAAGATGATGTG
CTTACAAGGAGATTTTTAAATGGTTCAGACTGATACTGTAAGTATTGACCGAAGTCGGATCATACTCAAA
CCAAATGTAATTGTTAAGTATGAAGGGCAACCGTATAAGATTGCTAATGTTTTGAATGCCAACGATATCG
TGATTTCTAGTTTAGATTCTGTGCGTTGTTTACAAGTAAGTGCAGATTCTCTACAAGTATTTGAAGCTGA
AAATAACCAAACTAAAGATATAAATAAAGGTGATTGGGATATTACGCATGAAGCGTGGAAAATAGCTTTA
CATCGTTATGAAATCATCAAGCCGTTGATTAAGTATTCAACAACCGAATTAGTCGAGCAACGAGCAAGTG
AATATGGCATTAACCGTTCCACCTTATGGAAATGGTTAAAAGATTTTAGAGAAAATAATTCTATCTTAGT
GTTAGTTCCTAAAAAGAGAGGTTGGACGACCAAGAAGTCTAGGTTGTCTCCTCAAATTATGAATATTATT
AACCAAGGTATTCAAGAGGAATATCTCAATGCCAGAAAGCCTAGTATTGCAAAAACTATAGATTTTATTA
AAGCAGAATGTTCTCGCCTTAAACTAGAAGCACCCCATGACAATTCAATTCGTAGAAAAATAGAAGCATT
AAACGATTATATGGTGATTAAGGCTCGTCATGGTTCTAAAGCAGCACAAGATAAGTATGCATCTGCTGCT
GGTGAGTTTCCTAATGCTGATTATCCCTTGGCATATGTACAGGTAGACCACACTCCACTAGATATTGAAA
TTGTTGATGATGAATTTAGAGAGGCGATTGGACGACCATTTCTAACATTAGCTATTGATATAAATACTCG
AATGGTGGTCGGTTATTACTTGTCCTTAGAAGCCCCCAGTGCAACATCTGTTGCCATGTGTATTGCTTCC
AGTATTTTGTCAAAAAAACGGAAGCTAATTGAATTGGATATAGATGCTGATTGGCAAGTTGAAGGTCTTA
TGGATTCTATACATACAGATAATGGTCCTGACTTTAGAACTAACCATATCAGTCGAGCTTGCTTAAAATA
TGGGATTCATTGGGAGTTTCGTCCGATTGGTGGGGCAAGGTTTGGTGGACATATCGAACGTTTGATTGGT
GTTGTTAACATTGAAATGCACATCTTGGATGGTACAACCTTCTCGAATATCCAAGAACGTGGAACCTATA
ATTCAGCAGGTCATGCCTGTATGACACTAAAAGAACTAGAATATTATATTGTTTATTGGATCACTAAAGT
TTATCACCAAAAGAAACACTCCAAACTCGGTATGTCACCTTTACAGAAGTGGCAAGATGGTGTTTGGGGA
ACAAAAACTAGTGTTGGAACAGGTTTAAAAGAGAGAGTTTCGGATGAAGATACATTATTTATTGATTTCC
TTCCCGAATTTGAATCAACAATTCAACGTGTAGGTGTACAGAAAGACAATCTATTTTATTTTGCTGATTG
TTTACGACAATGGGTTAATTGTGTTGATCCCGAAGATGTAAATAAAAAGAGAAAAAAGAAATTTTTGTTT
AAACGTGATCCAAGGGATATTTCTCTTATTTGGTTTTATGAACCTCTGTCCAATACATATTTTAAAGTGC
CTACTGCTAAGCGAGAAATACCACCAATTAGCTTATTTGAATACAAACAAGTGCAGAAATATCTTCGTGG
CGAGCAACATGATAATCAAAATCAGGATGAGATTTATCAGGCAATTCTTCATTTACGAGAGCAATTGAAA
CAATCCCGTAGTCTGACTCGGAAGCAACGGAGAGTAAATCAACGTAAAAAGGAAAATGCAAAAGCAACAC
ATCATTTATCTGTAAAAAATGAACCTGAAAAACCATCTATTGTCGAAAACAGTGTTCAGCCGACTAATGA
TTTATGGAGTATTCCATTGACGGCATTTGAAGATTTAAGGGGATAATAATGCAAAAATATGAACATCTTG
CAGATGATGTACTTGAAGTCATGTCTCTAAGTGATAGTGATCGTATCAATATTTTATTTTCTGATCGTTG
GATTGGTTATAAAAAAGCGGTCACTATTTTGGATACTTTAACTGATCTGTTGAATCGCCCTAGGAAGCTT
CGCCCAGAATGTTTATTGATTGTGGGTGATTCTAATATGGGTAAAACGACCATTATCCACGAATTCACAA
AGCAGCATTACACCAAAACAGTGAATGACATAGATATGGAGCTGCTGTCTGTAAAAAAACCTGTTTTAAC
CATATTAGCCCCTGCTAAAGCGAATGTAAAAGAATTCTATATCAATATATTGAATCATTTCTTTGTCCCA
TTTCGTCCTACTGATCCTGAAGCAAAGTTACGGAATCAAGCTGTCCATCTAATGCGGAAGTATGAAACAA
AAATGTTGATTATTGATGAAATCCATAATTGTTTAACAGGTTCTACCAAACTTCTTTCCGAAGTGATGAA
TACCTTAAAGAATCTAAGTAATGATCTAAGTCTGAATATCGTTGGCGTCGGTACTCGTGAAGCAGTTACG
ATTCTACATACCGATGCTCAATATGCAAGCCGTTTTGATGTAGCAATGTTGCCTAAATGGGAACTGAATC
AGGATTTTCTAAGACTATTATTAAGTTATGTACGATTATTGCCTTTAAAGAAACGTTCTGATCTAGCATC
TCAAAGACTTGCCACCCTTATATTTGAAATTTCAGGTGGGAATTTTGGTGACTTAAACAGATTGTTGATT
GAGTGTGCTAAAGAGGCAATCGTAAAAGGTAATGAAGAAATTACCGAAGAAATTGTTAATAAATTTAAAT
GGCTTAAACCAACCGAGGGTATGAGGAATATTAGAAATATAAATCTTAACATGGTTTAGGTATTCTACTT
TTCATAGGAAAATAGCCATGCACCAAGTAGAACAACGTTGGTATATTCGTACCCCTATTCAAGAGGGTGA
AGTATTTTCCTCTTGGCTCATACGTTCTGCTTTGGATTTAGGCTGCTCACCATTAACTTTAGTGAATCTT
TTGTGGGAAAAATGGAGAGGATTAACGATAGATATTGATCGTGGGTTAAATGAAGAAAAATTAGACATAT
TGTTAAATCATTGTTTTGTGGAACAGCATGAAGTTCAGAAAACTATGTTAAGCAGTTATTTCCCTGCTTT
GATTCCAAAAAATTATAACAAAAATCAGCGTATTCCTTGGATATTGGCTCTAGGTATTCGAAATCGTTCA
AATGTGTCAGGTCGTCAAATTTGTACGCAATGTCTAAGTTCTACCCATACACCACCATATTTGCGTATCA
AGTGGCGTATGGGGTGGCATAGTGGCTGTGATATTCATAAAACCATATTAATAGATCATTGTCCTCAATG
CAGAATCACATTACAACCTATAAAAATTGATATAGAGCATGGATCATTAGCAATTTGTACTTCATGCTAT
GCTGATTTAAGTACACTCATTCAACGTCCAGTAGAAACGGATGCATTAAGATTTCAGCATCAAGCTGATC
AGGTCTTAGAGTCACAATTTGGGCGATATAACCAAAAGGATATTTCATCAATAGAGTGGTTTGAGATTGC
TCGTATATGGTTAAGTTTTATTCGATCCCCTTTAAATATGAAGAGTCCTAACCTTTTGCAAATGTTTGAA
AGTCTTAATATTGATTTAAATATAGATTATCCTATTACACCAGTAGCCTTTGAATTTCTGTCTGTTCAGG
AGCGTGAAAAATTATTATCAATTTTAAATAAAATCATGGCATTACCTTGTGATTTATTTGTTGATCGCTC
TTTAGAATATCATGTAAGTCATTCTTATTTTTGGGATAAAAGAAAAAAACTGCCTACGCAGCTTCAACTA
ATGAAAGATAAAATGTTGAAGCCAATTAAGATTATTTTGCCGAAAGATAACGCCATAGCCATGAGTAAAC
CCAAATCTAAAAAAAGTGTACAACGGAAGTGGTTAAGGCTATTGAGAAAGCTACAGAAAGGGGGGAACAG
GTGACTTTAGCTCAATTTTCCCATAAAGAAGGCTGTAGTGGTTGTGACAGGGCTGATATAGATAAATTCA
AAAAAAGATATAAGGGCGATAAGTATTGTTCAACTTGTTATGCCCGAATTTTTAAAAAAAGAGCTTGTCC
AAAATGTGGTGAATATGCCAGATTGCCAAAAAATGATGATCAAGCAATTTGTAATGAATGCATCAAAAAA
CAGCCTTGTATTCGCTGTAATCAAACTAAGAAGCCGATAGGGACACTCACCGAATATGGTGTGGTTTGTA
ATAGCTGTTCTGTTTATTTTCGCCCAATTGAGCGTTGTGAGAGGTGTGATACACCATCACAAAAATTGAC
ACATATTTCACGATTTGGTGATGATTTAAGGGTATGTCCCAAATGCTCTACTAGAGATTATGAAACATGT
CCCTCTTGTCATAAATATCGCTTATTAGAGCAAGATGATACAGGAGCTAAGATTTGTAAAAAATGTAGGA
ATAACGCCAAAAAGAAATGCAAGCAATGTGATGTCTTGATACCAGCAGGCTGTCCTGATCTATGTAACAA
CTGTTACTGGCATAAGAATCTATGGGAGAAAGCTAGACGAAATATTAAAGCATTCCAATCCCAACACTTA
CAGGCTCAATATGAGCAATATTTAATTTGGTTAGAAGATGAGGTTGGTGCAAATAAAGCAGCACTGTATA
TCAATAAACATACCCATTTTTTTATCAAAACTGAAGAATTATGGCTTGATGCAATTCCTACAGCAGAACA
GTTATTGGCTGTTTTAAGAACCAGTGGACTTAGAAAATTTGAGTTGGTTGCATCTTGGCTAGATGAAGCC
CATCACATTAAGGTTGCATTAGAGGATAAAGACTTTTGCTCTCAACAGGATCAGATAGAAAAACTGATTT
CAAGCCTTCCTCACCCCTCTACTGCTTATGATGTGGTTATATCTTATAAAGATGAGCTTGATATAAAAAT
GAAAGATGGAAAGACCAGTATCCGGTCCATAAAACTGGCAATAAAGCCTGCGGTTGCTCTTATGCACTAT
GTTTGTGCATCGGGAGCTACATTACCTAATTTAAACCATATAAAAGCCTATCTTATCGACTTTTCTGGTC
AGGCTGCTGCACTAACAGGGTTCATTAATTTTTTGAATAAAAATTTTGATACATCTATAGACTATTTGGC
TTTTAAAAAATCAAAAAATTTCAATGAAAAACGAAAAAATAAAGTAGAAAAAGAAATTGTCCAATGGGTG
GATAAGCCTTTGGAGAATAAGGAAGATGTATTAAATTGGGTGAAGAATGGGCTAAGATATTTTCATAATG
TATCTTATGTGGAGTCTCTAAAAGTCAAATTTGAGATGATTACAGAAGCTGATGATGGATATGAAATTTT
ATTGCAGAATCATTCTTATTGGTTGCCAAAAAACACAGGAGATTTAAAAAGATAGTTTTTTTGTGATTAT
ACTGTGCTATTTCAAGCTAATTTATTGTACAAGTTGGTTTGTTTATCTAATTCTTCTAAAAGAACTGTCC
ATAACAATATGGGGCAGGCTGCTGCCACCGCTGAGCAATAACCTAGGCTGCTGCCACCGCTGAGCAATAA
CTAGCATAACCCCTTGGGGCCTCTAAACGGGTCTTGAGGGGTTTTTTGCTGAAACCTCAGGCATTTGAGA
AGCACACGGTCACACTGCTTCCGGTAGTCAATAAACCGGTAAACCAGCAATAGACATAAGCGGCTATTTA
ACGACCCTGCCCTGAACCGACGACCGGGTCATCGTGGCCGGATCTTGCGGCCCCTCGGCTTGAACGAATT
GTTAGACATTATTTGCCGACTACCTTGGTGATCTCGCCTTTCACGTAGTGGACAAATTCTTCCAACTGAT
CTGCGCGCGAGGCCAAGCGATCTTCTTCTTGTCCAAGATAAGCCTGTCTAGCTTCAAGTATGACGGGCTG
ATACTGGGCCGGCAGGCGCTCCATTGCCCAGTCGGCAGCGACATCCTTCGGCGCGATTTTGCCGGTTACT
GCGCTGTACCAAATGCGGGACAACGTAAGCACTACATTTCGCTCATCGCCAGCCCAGTCGGGCGGCGAGT
TCCATAGCGTTAAGGTTTCATTTAGCGCCTCAAATAGATCCTGTTCAGGAACCGGATCAAAGAGTTCCTC
CGCCGCTGGACCTACCAAGGCAACGCTATGTTCTCTTGCTTTTGTCAGCAAGATAGCCAGATCAATGTCG
ATCGTGGCTGGCTCGAAGATACCTGCAAGAATGTCATTGCGCTGCCATTCTCCAAATTGCAGTTCGCGCT
TAGCTGGATAACGCCACGGAATGATGTCGTCGTGCACAACAATGGTGACTTCTACAGCGCGGAGAATCTC
GCTCTCTCCAGGGGAAGCCGAAGTTTCCAAAAGGTCGTTGATCAAAGCTCGCCGCGTTGTTTCATCAAGC
CTTACGGTCACCGTAACCAGCAAATCAATATCACTGTGTGGCTTCAGGCCGCCATCCACTGCGGAGCCGT
ACAAATGTACGGCCAGCAACGTCGGTTCGAGATGGCGCTCGATGACGCCAACTACCTCTGATAGTTGAGT
CGATACTTCGGCGATCACCGCTTCCCTCATACTCTTCCTTTTTCAATATTATTGAAGCATTTATCAGGGT
TATTGTCTCATGAGCGGATACATATTTGAATGTATTTAGAAAAATAAACAAATAGCTAGCTCACTCGGTC
GCTACGCTCCGGGCGTGAGACTGCGGCGGGCGCTGCGGACACATACAAAGTTACCCACAGATTCCGTGGA
TAAGCAGGGGACTAACATGTGAGGCAAAACAGCAGGGCCGCGCCGGTGGCGTTTTTCCATAGGCTCCGCC
CTCCTGCCAGAGTTCACATAAACAGACGCTTTTCCGGTGCATCTGTGGGAGCCGTGAGGCTCAACCATGA
ATCTGACAGTACGGGCGAAACCCGACAGGACTTAAAGATCCCCACCGTTTCCGGCGGGTCGCTCCCTCTT
GCGCTCTCCTGTTCCGACCCTGCCGTTTACCGGATACCTGTTCCGCCTTTCTCCCTTACGGGAAGTGTGG
CGCTTTCTCATAGCTCACACACTGGTATCTCGGCTCGGTGTAGGTCGTTCGCTCCAAGCTGGGCTGTAAG
CAAGAACTCCCCGTTCAGCCCGACTGCTGCGCCTTATCCGGTAACTGTTCACTTGAGTCCAACCCGGAAA
AGCACGGTAAAACGCCACTGGCAGCAGCCATTGGTAACTGGGAGTTCGCAGAGGATTTGTTTAGCTAAAC
ACGCGGTTGCTCTTGAAGTGTGCGCCAAAGTCCGGCTACACTGGAAGGACAGATTTGGTTGCTGTGCTCT
GCGAAAGCCAGTTACCACGGTTAAGCAGTTCCCCAACTGACTTAACCTTCGATCAAACCACCTCCCCAGG
TGGTTTTTTCGTTTACAGGGCAAAAGATTACGCGCAGAAAAAAAGGATCTCAAGAAGATCCTTTGATCTT
TTCTACTGAACCGCTCTAGATTTCAGTGCAATTTATCTCTTCAAATGTAGCACCTGAAGTCAGCCCCATA
CGATATAAGTTGTAATTCTCATGTTAGTCATGCCCCGCGCCCACCGGAAGGAGCTGACTGGGTTGAAGGC
TCTCAAGGGCATCGGTCGAGATCCCGGTGCCTAATGAGTGAGCTAACTTACATTAATTGCGTTGCGC
Features (pLannotate 1.2.2; 11 found; start..end, strand, type, name):
      1..31      +  promoter       lac promoter: promoter for the E. coli lac operon
     52..72      +  RBS            RBS (fragment): efficient ribosome binding site from bacteriophage T7 gene 10 (Olins and Rangwala, 1989)
    923..940     +  3'UTR          polyhedrin 3' UTR (fragment): 3' UTR from the Autographa californica nucleopolyhedrovirus polyhedrin gene (Suzuki et al., 2006)
   6317..6334    +  CDS            SET1 (fragment): solubility-enhancement tag derived from T7 phage gene 10B
   6346..6363    +  CDS            SET1 (fragment): solubility-enhancement tag derived from T7 phage gene 10B
   6371..6418    +  terminator     T7 terminator: transcription terminator for bacteriophage T7 RNA polymerase
   6589..7380    -  CDS            SmR: aminoglycoside adenylyltransferase (Murphy, 1985); aadA; confers resistance to spectinomycin and streptomycin
   7381..7472    -  promoter       AmpR promoter: bla
   7520..8258    -  rep_origin     CloDF13 ori: Plasmids containing the CloDF13 (CDF) origin of replication can be propagated in E. coli cells that contain additional plasmids with compatible origins.
   8355..8419    -  CDS            TcR (fragment): tetracycline efflux protein; tet; confers resistance to tetracycline
   8434..8455    -  protein_bind   CAP binding site: CAP binding activates transcription in the presence of cAMP. E. coli catabolite activator protein
