[The description below was written by a language model from this plasmid's Addgene catalogue record and pLannotate feature annotations shown in this document.]
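Description:
pSCT147: pHelper(AjTn6022) is a bacterial expression plasmid built on the pCDFDuet-1 backbone that supplies the proteins of AjTn6022, a Tn7-family transposon from Acinetobacter johnsonii, under inducible control. The sequenced construct is 8,467 nt. It replicates in E. coli from the CloDF13 (CDF) origin, which is recorded as low copy and is compatible with other common origins, so the helper can coexist in one cell with additional plasmids. Selection is by spectinomycin through the SmR (aadA) aminoglycoside adenylyltransferase gene, which is driven here by an AmpR (bla) promoter.

The annotated expression unit begins with a CAP binding site and a lac promoter, followed by a fragment of the strong ribosome binding site from phage T7 gene 10, and ends with a T7 terminator roughly 6.3 kb downstream. The long region between these elements is essentially unannotated and presumably holds the Gibson-assembled AjTn6022 coding sequences. The record does not list the individual genes, their order, or any tags. The short hits called within or near this region (a polyhedrin 3' UTR fragment, two SET1 fragments and a TcR fragment) are only 18 to 65 nt long and are most likely chance or vestigial matches, not functional parts. No lacI gene is annotated, so repression of the lac promoter would depend on the host or on another plasmid.

As its "pHelper" name and stated purpose suggest, the plasmid serves as the protein-providing component in studies of Tn7-like transposition and target selection. The record does not describe any partner constructs it may be used with.
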