Addgene plasmid #200851: pSCT147: pHelper(AjTn6022)
Purpose: Inducible expression of AjTn6022 proteins.
Depositing lab: Feng Zhang. Depositing organization: Broad Institute. Publication: Modularity and diversity of target selectors in Tn7 transposons. Faure G, Saito M, Benler S, Peng I, Wolf YI, Strecker J, Altae-Tran H, Neumann E, Li D, Makarova KS, Macrae RK, Koonin EV, Zhang F. Mol Cell. 2023 Jun 15;83(12):2122-2136.e10. doi: 10.1016/j.molcel.2023.05.013. Epub 2023 Jun 1. PubMed 37267947.
Backbone
  Vector backbone: pCDFDuet-1
  Vector type: Bacterial Expression
Growth in bacteria
  Bacterial resistance: Spectinomycin, 50 μg/mL
  Growth temperature: 37°C
  Growth strain: NEB Stable
  Copy number: Low Copy
Gene/Insert
  Gene/Insert name: AjTn6022
  Species: Acinetobacter johnsonii
  Cloning method: Gibson Cloning
Terms and licenses: Academic/Nonprofit Terms; Industry Terms: Not Available to Industry
How to cite: pSCT147: pHelper(AjTn6022) was a gift from Feng Zhang (Addgene plasmid # 200851 ; http://n2t.net/addgene:200851 ; RRID:Addgene_200851)
